Addgene plasmid #30179: pTEC20
Depositing lab: Lalita Ramakrishnan. Depositing organization: University of Washington. Publication: Evaluation of the pathogenesis and treatment of Mycobacterium marinum infection in zebrafish. Takaki K, Davis JM, Winglee K, Ramakrishnan L. Nat Protoc. 2013 Jun;8(6):1114-24. doi: 10.1038/nprot.2013.068. Epub 2013 May 16. PubMed 23680983.
Backbone
  Vector backbone: pFPV27
  Backbone manufacturer: Ramakrishnan et al., 2000
  Backbone size w/o insert (bp): 4981
  Vector type: Mycobacteria expression
Growth in bacteria
  Bacterial resistance: Hygromycin, 200 μg/mL
  Growth temperature: 37°C
  Growth strain: DH5alpha
  Copy number: Unknown
Gene/Insert
  Gene/Insert name: Mycobacterium Strong Promoter (MSP) (alt name: pMSP12::mKate2)
  Species: M. marinum
  Insert size (bp): 500
  Tag / fusion protein: mKate2 (C terminal on backbone)
  Cloning method: Restriction Enzyme; 5′ cloning site BamHI (unknown if destroyed); 3′ cloning site BamHI (unknown if destroyed)
  Sequencing primers: 5′ pFPV27-Fwd: GAATCGGTGGTTGTGGTGAT; 3′ Kan-Rev
Terms and licenses: Academic/Nonprofit Terms; Industry Terms: Not Available to Industry
Depositor comments: This plasmid was derived from pMSP12::GFP by interrupting the aph gene (removing a small ~300bp NsiI fragment) and inserting the gene for Hygromycin resistance. The GFP was then replaced with mKate2. The mKate2 ORF is present at bp# 105-803.
How to cite: pTEC20 was a gift from Lalita Ramakrishnan (Addgene plasmid # 30179 ; http://n2t.net/addgene:30179 ; RRID:Addgene_30179)
