[The description below was written by a language model from this plasmid's Addgene catalogue record and pLannotate feature annotations shown in this document.]
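Description:
pTEC20 is a mycobacterial expression plasmid built on the pFPV27 backbone. It is designed to make Mycobacterium marinum constitutively fluorescent in the far-red channel. The payload is a roughly 500 bp M. marinum fragment called the Mycobacterium Strong Promoter (MSP, or MSP12), cloned at a BamHI site. The construct's alternative name, pMSP12::mKate2, reflects its role in driving the mKate2 open reading frame. mKate2 is a monomeric far-red fluorescent protein, and the annotation identifies this copy as a mammalian codon-optimized version. The promoter itself was not picked up by the automated annotation, so its exact position is not defined in the feature table. That region does contain pBluescript-type multiple cloning site remnants flanking the reporter.

According to the depositor, the plasmid descends from pMSP12::GFP. The kanamycin resistance gene (aph) was disrupted by removing a small NsiI fragment and inserting a hygromycin resistance gene, and GFP was then swapped for mKate2. The 6,324 nt sequence record agrees with this history: two KanR fragments flank an intact Streptomyces hygroscopicus hygromycin phosphotransferase gene. Small β-lactamase and Tn903 transposase remnants lie nearby and are presumably nonfunctional. Selection is therefore by hygromycin. A high-copy ColE1/pUC-type origin supports propagation in E. coli. No mycobacterial replicon is annotated, although a large unannotated stretch follows the E. coli origin, and the record does not state how the plasmid is maintained in mycobacteria. The associated publication concerns M. marinum infection of zebrafish, which suggests the plasmid is used to label bacteria for imaging infection and assessing treatment in that model.
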