Features (pLannotate 1.2.2; 9 found; start..end, strand, type, name):
    105..803     +  CDS            mKate2: monomeric far-red fluorescent protein (Shcherbo et al., 2009) mammalian codon-optimized
    943..1220    +  CDS            KanR (fragment): aminoglycoside phosphotransferase; aph(3')-Ia; confers resistance to kanamycin in bacteria or G418 (Geneticin®) in eukaryotes
   1327..1407    -  CDS            bla(M) (fragment): β-lactamase lacking the signal sequence; bla(M); allows cytosolic expression of β-lactamase
   1519..2511    +  CDS            hyg: KHYB_STRHY - Experimental evidence at protein level: Swiss-Prot protein existence level 1. The aminoglycoside phosphotransferases achieve inactivation of their antibiotic substrates by phosphorylation. From Streptomyces hygroscopicus.
   2531..2794    +  CDS            KanR (fragment): aminoglycoside phosphotransferase; aph(3')-Ia; confers resistance to kanamycin
   2935..3078    +  CDS            TRA2_ECOLX (fragment): Protein predicted: Swiss-Prot protein existence level 4. Required for transposition of transposon Tn903. From Escherichia coli.
   3126..3714    +  rep_origin     ori: high-copy-number ColE1/pMB1/pBR322/pUC origin of replication
   5769..5793    +  misc_feature   MCS (fragment): pBluescript multiple cloning site
   6321..67      +  misc_feature   MCS (fragment) (across the origin): pBluescript multiple cloning site
>Addgene plasmid #30179 | pTEC20 | depositor full sequence | sequence record 13867 | Author sequence
CCCCGGGCTGCAGGAATTCGATATCAAGCTTATCGATACCGTCGACCTCGAGGGGGGGCCCGGTACCAGA
TCTTTAAATCTAGATTTAAGAAGGAGATATACATATGGTGAGCGAGCTGATTAAGGAGAACATGCACATG
AAGCTGTACATGGAGGGCACCGTGAACAACCACCACTTCAAGTGCACATCCGAGGGCGAAGGCAAGCCCT
ACGAGGGCACCCAGACCATGAGAATCAAGGCGGTCGAGGGCGGCCCTCTCCCCTTCGCCTTCGACATCCT
GGCTACCAGCTTCATGTACGGCAGCAAAACCTTCATCAACCACACCCAGGGCATCCCCGACTTCTTTAAG
CAGTCCTTCCCCGAGGGCTTCACATGGGAGAGAGTCACCACATACGAAGACGGGGGCGTGCTGACCGCTA
CCCAGGACACCAGCCTCCAGGACGGCTGCCTCATCTACAACGTCAAGATCAGAGGGGTGAACTTCCCATC
CAACGGCCCTGTGATGCAGAAGAAAACACTCGGCTGGGAGGCCTCCACCGAGACCCTGTACCCCGCTGAC
GGCGGCCTGGAAGGCAGAGCCGACATGGCCCTGAAGCTCGTGGGCGGGGGCCACCTGATCTGCAACTTGA
AGACCACATACAGATCCAAGAAACCCGCTAAGAACCTCAAGATGCCCGGCGTCTACTATGTGGACAGAAG
ACTGGAAAGAATCAAGGAGGCCGACAAAGAGACCTACGTCGAGCAGCACGAGGTGGCTGTGGCCAGATAC
TGCGACCTCCCTAGCAAACTGGGGCACAGATGAGCTAGCCACCTGACGTCGGGGGGGGGGGGAAAGCCAC
GTTGTGTCTCAAAATCTCTGATGTTACATTGCACAAGATAAAAATATATCATCATGAACAATAAAACTGT
CTGCTTACATAAACAGTAATACAAGGGGTGTTATGAGCCATATTCAACGGGAAACGTCTTGCTCGAGGCC
GCGATTAAATTCCAACATGGATGCTGATTTATATGGGTATAAATGGGCTCGCGATAATGTCGGGCAATCA
GGTGCGACAATCTATCGCTTGTATGGGAAGCCCCATGCGCCAGAGTTGTTTCTGAAACATGGCAAAGGTA
GCGTTGCCAATGATGTTACAGATGAGATGGTCAGACTAAACTGGCTGACGGAATTTATGCCTCTTCCGAC
CATCAAGCATTTTATCCGTACTCCTGATGACTAGAGCATGAGATTATCAAAAAGGATCTTCACCTAGATC
CTTTTAAATTAAAAATGAAGTTTTAAATCAATCTAAAGTATATATGAGTAAACTTGGTCTGACAGTTACC
AATGCTTAATCAGTGAGGCACCTATCTCAGCGATCTGTCTATTTCGTTCATCCATAGTTGCCTGACTCCC
CGACGTGGCCGACCAGCCCGTCATCGTCAACGCCTGATCCGCGGTGCGGACAGGCCGTGTCGCGACCGGC
CGTGCGGAATTAAGCCGGCCCGTACCCTGTGAATAGAGGTCCGCTGTGACACAAGAATCCCTGTTACTTC
TCGACCGTATTGATTCGGATGATTCCTACGCGAGCCTGCGGAACGACCAGGAATTCTGGGAGCCGCTGGC
CCGCCGAGCCCTGGAGGAGCTCGGGCTGCCGGTGCCGCCGGTGCTGCGGGTGCCCGGCGAGAGCACCAAC
CCCGTACTGGTCGGCGAGCCCGGCCCGGTGATCAAGCTGTTCGGCGAGCACTGGTGCGGTCCGGAGAGCC
TCGCGTCGGAGTCGGAGGCGTACGCGGTCCTGGCGGACGCCCCGGTGCCGGTGCCCCGCCTCCTCGGCCG
CGGCGAGCTGCGGCCCGGCACCGGAGCCTGGCCGTGGCCCTACCTGGTGATGAGCCGGATGACCGGCACC
ACCTGGCGGTCCGCGATGGACGGCACGACCGACCGGAACGCGCTGCTCGCCCTGGCCCGCGAACTCGGCC
GGGTGCTCGGCCGGCTGCACAGGGTGCCGCTGACCGGGAACACCGTGCTCACCCCCCATTCCGAGGTCTT
CCCGGAACTGCTGCGGGAACGCCGCGCGGCGACCGTCGAGGACCACCGCGGGTGGGGCTACCTCTCGCCC
CGGCTGCTGGACCGCCTGGAGGACTGGCTGCCGGACGTGGACACGCTGCTGGCCGGCCGCGAACCCCGGT
TCGTCCACGGCGACCTGCACGGGACCAACATCTTCGTGGACCTGGCCGCGACCGAGGTCACCGGGATCGT
CGACTTCACCGACGTCTATGCGGGAGACTCCCGCTACAGCCTGGTGCAACTGCATCTCAACGCCTTCCGG
GGCGACCGCGAGATCCTGGCCGCGCTGCTCGACGGGGCGCAGTGGAAGCGGACCGAGGACTTCGCCCGCG
AACTGCTCGCCTTCACCTTCCTGCACGACTTCGAGGTGTTCGAGGAGACCCCGCTGGATCTCTCCGGCTT
CACCGATCCGGAGGAACTGGCGCAGTTCCTCTGGGGGCCGCCGGACACCGCCCCCGGCGCCTGACGCCCC
CTCTAGTAATCTTTTGCCATTCTCACCGGATTCAGTCGTCACTCATGGTGATTTCTCACTTGATAACCTT
ATTTTTGACGAGGGGAAATTAATAGGTTGTATTGATGTTGGACGAGTCGGAATCGCAGACCGATACCAGG
ATCTTGCCATCCTATGGAACTGCCTCGGTGAGTTTTCTCCTTCATTACAGAAACGGCTTTTTCAAAAATA
TGGTATTGATAATCCTGATATGAATAAATTGCAGTTTCATTTGATGCTCGATGAGTTTTTCTAATCAGAA
TTGGTTAATTGGTTGTAACACTGGCAGAGCATTACGCTGACTTGACGGGACGGCGGCTTTGTTGAATAAA
TCGAACTTTTGCTGAGTTGAAGGATCAGATCACGCATCTTCCCGACAACGCAGACCGTTCCGTGGCAAAG
CAAAAGTTCAAAATCACCAACTGGTCCACCTACAACAAAGCTCTCATCAACCGTGGCTCCCTCACTTTCT
GGCTGGATGATGGGGCGATTCAGGCCTGGTATGAGTCAGCAACACCTTCTTCACGAGGCAGACCTCACTA
GTTCCACTGAGCGTCAGACCCCGTAGAAAAGATCAAAGGATCTTCTTGAGATCCTTTTTTTCTGCGCGTA
ATCTGCTGCTTGCAAACAAAAAAACCACCGCTACCAGCGGTGGTTTGTTTGCCGGATCAAGAGCTACCAA
CTCTTTTTCCGAAGGTAACTGGCTTCAGCAGAGCGCAGATACCAAATACTGTCCTTCTAGTGTAGCCGTA
GTTAGGCCACCACTTCAAGAACTCTGTAGCACCGCCTACATACCTCGCTCTGCTAATCCTGTTACCAGTG
GCTGCTGCCAGTGGCGATAAGTCGTGTCTTACCGGGTTGGACTCAAGACGATAGTTACCGGATAAGGCGC
AGCGGTCGGGCTGAACGGGGGGTTCGTGCACACAGCCCAGCTTGGAGCGAACGACCTACACCGAACTGAG
ATACCTACAGCGTGAGCATTGAGAAAGCGCCACGCTTCCCGAAGGGAGAAAGGCGGACAGGTATCCGGTA
AGCGGCAGGGTCGGAACAGGAGAGCGCACGAGGGAGCTTCCAGGGGGAAACGCCTGGTATCTTTATAGTC
CTGTCGGGTTTCGCCACCTCTGACTTGAGCGTCGATTTTTGTGATGCTCGTCAGGGGGGCGGAGCCTATG
GAAAAACGCCAGCAACGCGGCCTTTTTACGGTTCCTGGCCTTTTGCTGGCCTTTTGCTCACATGTTCTTT
CCTGCGTTATCCCCTGATTCTGTGGATAACCGTATTACCGCCTTTGAGTGAGCTGATACCGCTCGCCGCA
GCCGAACGACCGAGCGCAACGCGTGAGCCCACCAGCTCCGTAAGTTCGGGTGCTGTGTGGCTCGTACCCG
CGCATTCAGGCGGCAGGGGGTCTAACGGGTCTAAGGCGGCGTGTACGGCCGCCACAGCGGCTCTTAGCGG
CCCGGAAACGTCCTCGAAACGACGCATGTGTTCCTCCTGGTTGGTACAGGTGGTTGGGGGTGCTCGGCTG
TCGCTGGTGTTTCATCATCAGGGCTCGACGGGAGAGCGGGGGAGTGTGCAGTTGTGGGGTGGCCCCTCAG
CGAAATATCTGACTTGGAGCTCGTGTCGGACCATACACCGGTGATTAATCGTGGTTTATTATCAAGCGTG
AGCCACGTCGCCGACGAATTTGAGCAGCTCTGGCTGCCGTACTGGTCCCTGGCAAGCGACGATCTGCTCG
AGGGGATCTACCGCCAAAGCCGCGCGTCGGCCCTAGGCCGCCGGTACATCGAGGCGAACCCAACAGCGCT
GGCAAACCTGCTGGTCGTGGACGTAGACCATCCAGACGCAGCGCTCCGAGCGCTCAGCGCCCGGGGGTCC
CATCCGCTGCCCAACGCGATCGTGGGCAATCGCGCCAACGGCCACGCACACGCAGTGTGGGCACTCAACG
CCCCTGTTCCACGCACCGAATACGCGCGGCGTAAGCCGCTCGCATACATGGCGGCGTGCGCCGAAGGCCT
TCGGCGCGCCGTCGATGGCGACCGCAGTTACTCAGGCCTCATGACCAAAAACCCCGGCCACATCGCCTGG
GAAACGGAATGGCTCCACTCAGATCTCTACACACTCAGCCACATCGAGGCCGAGCTCGGCGCGAACATGC
CACCGCCGCGCTGGCGTCAGCAGACCACGTACAAAGCGGCTCCGACGCCGCTAGGGCGGAATTGCGCACT
GTTCGATTCCGTCAGGTTGTGGGCCTATCTTCCCGCCCTCATGCGGATCTACCTGCCGACCCGGAACGTG
GACGGACTCGGCCGCGCGATCTATGCCGAGTGCCACGCGCGAAACGCCGAATTTCCGTGCAACGACGTGT
GTCCCGGACCGCTACCGGACAGCGAGGTCCGCGCCATCGCCAACAGCATTTGGCGTTGGATCACAACCAA
GTCGCGCATTTGGGCGGACGGGATCGTGGTCTACGAGGCCACACTCAGTGCGCGCCATGCGGCCATCTCG
CGGAAGGGCGCAGCAGCGCGCACGGCGGCGAGCACAGTTGCGCGGCGCGCAAAGTCCGCGTCAGCCATGG
AGGCATTGCTATGAGCGACGGCTACAGCGACGGCTACAGCGACGGCTACAACTGGCAGCCGACTGTCCGC
AAAAAGCGGCGCGTGACCGCCGCCGAAGGCGCTCGAATCACCGGACTATCCGAACGCCACGTCGTCCGGC
TCGTGGCGCAGGAACGCAGCGAGTGGTTCGCCGAGCAGGCTGCACGCCGCGAACGCATCCGCGCCTATCA
CGACGACGAGGGCCACTCTTGGCCGCAAACGGCCAAACATTTCGGGCTGCATCTGGACACCGTTAAGCGA
CTCGGCTATCGGGCGAGGAAAGAGCGTGCGGCAGAACAGGAAGCGGCTCAAAAGGCCCACAACGAAGCCG
ACAATCCACCGCTGTTCTAACGCAATTGGGGAGCGGGTGTCGCGGGGGTTCCGTGGGGGGTTCCGTTGCA
ACGGGTCGGACAGGTAAAAGTCCTGGTAGACGCTAGTTTTCTGGTTTGGGCCATGCCTGTCTCGTTGCGT
GTTTCGTTGCGTCCGTTTTGAATACCAGCCAGACGAGACGGGGTTCTACGAATCTTGGTCGATACCAAGC
CATTTCCGCTGAATATCGTGGAGCTCACCGCCAGAATCGGTGGTTGTGGTGATGTACGTGGCGAACTCCG
TTGTAGTGCTTGTGGTGGCATCCGTGGCGCGGCCGCTCTAGAACTAGTGGATCTGACCCGCTCCACAACC
GCTGAGCAGGGTGGCAGTCAGAGCGACCAGGCCGACCGATACGAGGCGGATTTTGAACAGGTTCACTCGA
AGCCTCCCGCTGGGTTCGGAGCATCGTCGATCACATGACGGCGTGCTGACACCGATTCGACTATGCACAG
TAGTAGGTAGCCGCCGCGGACGGTAGCGCAGGCGGCCTCGGCGCCGTCGTGGCGTCGCGATGGTTGGCGC
CAGACCCGCCTGATCGGCGTCCCGACCAGGGCCGCCGGGGTGGTGAGCCTCGGCTTGGTCCAGCCGTAGT
GAGACGGGATGTCTTCCCGGTTGTCGGGTTTGGGTGGGCGGTCACATGTTCGCTGGCTGTGGGCGTGTCG
GGGGTCGTCGAAGCGGCCGCGAACAGGGCTGGACGATGCACGTCTTGCACCTCCTGTCAACCCCCAATGT
TGAGCCGCGATGCCCCTGACCTGCACCGTTGGACCGCAGTCGTTAGGGGGGCGTGTTAGCATGGAGTGAC
GAAAGGGGCCTAAATCAGATGATC
