>Addgene plasmid #30179 | pTEC20 | addgene partial sequence | sequence record 35205 | 30179 with pBluescriptSK (5' tctagaactagtggatc 3')
CAGTCAGAGCGACCAGGCCGACCGATACGAGGCGGATTTTGAACAGGTTCACTCGAAGCCTCCCGCTGGG
TTCGGAGCATCGTCGATCACATGACGGCGTGCTGACACCGATTCGACTATGCACAGTAGTAGGTAGCCGC
CGCGGACGGTAGCGCAGGCGGCCTCGGCGCCGTCGTGGCGTCGCGATGGTTGGCGCCAGACCCGCCTGAT
CGGCGTCCCGACCAGGGCCGCCGGGGTGGTGAGCCTCGGCTTGGTCCAGCCGTAGTGAGACGGGATGTCT
TCCCGGTTGTCGGGTTTGGGTGGGCGGTCACATGTTCGCTGGCTGTGGGCGTGTCGGGGGTCGTCGAAGC
GGCCGCGAACAGGGCTGGACGATGCACGTCTTGCACCTCCTGTCAACCCCCAATGTTGAGCCGCGATGCC
CCTGACCTGCACCGTTGGACCGCAGTCGTTAGGGGGGCGTGTTAGCATGGAGTGACGAAAGGGGCCTAAA
TCAGATGATCCCCCGGGCTGCAGGAATTCGATATCAAGCTTATCGATACCGTCGACCTCGAGGGGGGGCC
CGGTACCAGATCTTTAAATCTAGATTTAAGAAGGAGATATACATATGGTGAGCGAGCTGATTAAGGAGAA
CATGCACATGAAGCTGTACATGGAGGGCACCGTGAACAACCACCACTTCAAGTGCACATCCGAGGGCGAA
GGCAAGCCCTACGAGGGCACCCAGACCATGAGAATCAAGGCGGTCGAGGGCGGCCCTCTCCCCTTCGCCT
TCGACATCCTGGCTACCAGCTTCATGTAC
